Addgene plasmid #118435: pDRF1-GW sGFP2-T2A-mCherry
Purpose: Produces equimolar expression of sGFP2 and mCherry
Depositing lab: Bas Teusink. Depositing organization: Vrije Universiteit Amsterdam. Publication: In vivo characterisation of fluorescent proteins in budding yeast. Botman D, de Groot DH, Schmidt P, Goedhart J, Teusink B. Sci Rep. 2019 Feb 19;9(1):2234. doi: 10.1038/s41598-019-38913-z. PubMed 30783202.
Backbone
  Vector backbone: pDRF1-GW
  Vector type: Yeast Expression
  Selectable markers: URA3
Growth in bacteria
  Bacterial resistance: Ampicillin, 100 μg/mL
  Growth temperature: 37°C
  Growth strain: DH5alpha
  Copy number: High Copy
Gene/Insert
  Gene/Insert name: sGFP2-T2A-mCherry
  Species: Synthetic
  Cloning method: Restriction Enzyme; 5′ cloning site unknown (unknown if destroyed); 3′ cloning site unknown (unknown if destroyed)
  Sequencing primers: 5′ AACAATCGTTAATAATTAATTAATTGG; 3′ GAGTCACTTTAAAATTTGTATACAC
Terms and licenses: Academic/Nonprofit Terms; Industry Terms: Not Available to Industry
How to cite: pDRF1-GW sGFP2-T2A-mCherry was a gift from Bas Teusink (Addgene plasmid # 118435 ; http://n2t.net/addgene:118435 ; RRID:Addgene_118435)
