[The description below was written by a language model from this plasmid's Addgene catalogue record and pLannotate feature annotations shown in this document.]
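Description:
pDRF1-GW sGFP2-T2A-mCherry is an 8.5 kb yeast expression plasmid built on the Gateway-compatible pDRF1-GW backbone, designed as a shuttle vector between Escherichia coli and Saccharomyces cerevisiae. In bacteria it is maintained at high copy through a ColE1/pUC-type origin and selected with ampicillin via the β-lactamase gene. An f1 origin and remnants of a pBluescript-style lac promoter/lacZα region are also present. In yeast it replicates episomally from the 2μ origin and is selected by uracil prototrophy through a URA3 cassette with its own promoter. This marker can also be counterselected with 5-FOA.

The payload is a synthetic bicistronic reading frame flanked by attB1 and attB2 sites, in which the green fluorescent protein sGFP2 is followed by the red fluorescent protein mCherry. The feature table leaves a short unannotated gap between the two coding sequences, which matches the position of the T2A element named in the catalogue entry. T2A is a viral "self-cleaving" peptide that causes ribosomal skipping, so one transcript yields two separate proteins in approximately equimolar amounts, which is the stated purpose of the plasmid. Transcription ends at the S. cerevisiae ADH1 terminator downstream of attB2. The yeast promoter driving the cassette is not named in the record: the region upstream of attB1 is annotated only with fragmentary hits to yeast genomic sequences.

The associated work concerns in vivo characterisation of fluorescent proteins in budding yeast. In that setting, a fixed-ratio co-expression construct like this one lets the signal of one fluorophore be normalised against the other as an internal expression reference.
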