Features (pLannotate 1.2.2; 26 found; start..end, strand, type, name):
      3..257     -  CDS            BRP1 (fragment): BRP1_YEAST - Protein predicted: Swiss-Prot protein existence level 4. From Saccharomyces cerevisiae (strain ATCC 204508 / S288c) (Baker's yeast).
    359..375     -  promoter       ARG4 promoter (fragment): S. cerevisiae ARG4
    480..563     +  CDS            YG007_YEAST: Protein predicted: Swiss-Prot protein existence level 4. From Saccharomyces cerevisiae (strain ATCC 204508 / S288c) (Baker's yeast).
    800..824     +  protein_bind   attB1: mutant version of attB; recombination site for the Gateway® BP reaction BP Clonase™
    835..1551    +  CDS            SGFP2: SGFP2 is a basic (constitutively fluorescent) green fluorescent protein published in 2007, derived from Aequorea victoria. It has moderate acid sensitivity.
   1633..2340    +  CDS            mCherry: mCherry is a basic (constitutively fluorescent) red fluorescent protein published in 2004, derived from Discosoma sp.. It is reported to be a very rapidly-maturing monomer with low acid sensitivity.
   2353..2377    -  protein_bind   attB2: mutant version of attB; recombination site for the Gateway® BP reaction BP Clonase™
   2405..2431    +  misc_feature   MCS (fragment): pBluescript multiple cloning site
   2440..2458    -  promoter       T7 promoter: promoter for bacteriophage T7 RNA polymerase
   2459..2602    +  CDS            ADH1 (fragment): ADH1_YEAST - Also known as ADC1. Experimental evidence at protein level: Swiss-Prot protein existence level 1. This isozyme preferentially catalyzes the conversion of primary unbranched alcohols to their corresponding aldehydes. Also shows activity toward secondary alcohols. From Saccharomyces cerevisiae (strain ATCC 204508 / S288c) (Baker's yeast).
   2606..2793    +  terminator     ADH1 terminator: S. cerevisiae ADH1; transcription terminator for the S. cerevisiae alcohol dehydrogenase 1 (ADH1) gene
   2801..2958    +  CDS            lacZα (fragment): LacZα fragment of β-galactosidase; lacZ fragment
   2964..3015    -  misc_feature   bom (fragment): basis of mobility region from pBR322
   3020..3103    +  CDS            RAF1 (fragment): RAF_YEAST - Experimental evidence at transcript level: Swiss-Prot protein existence level 2. Antagonizes transcriptional repression of recombinase FLP by REP1-REP2. May play a role in plasmid partitioning. From Saccharomyces cerevisiae (strain ATCC 204508 / S288c) (Baker's yeast).
   3257..4603    -  rep_origin     2μ ori: yeast 2μ plasmid origin of replication
   4608..4624    -  promoter       tet promoter (fragment): E. coli promoter for tetracycline efflux protein gene
   4714..5517    -  CDS            URA3: orotidine-5'-phosphate decarboxylase, required for uracil biosynthesis; S. cerevisiae URA3; yeast auxotrophic marker, counterselectable with 5-fluoroorotic acid (5-FOA)
   5518..5733    -  promoter       URA3 promoter: S. cerevisiae URA3
   5844..5948    +  promoter       AmpR promoter: bla
   5949..6809    +  CDS            AmpR: β-lactamase; bla; confers resistance to ampicillin, carbenicillin, and related antibiotics
   6980..7568    +  rep_origin     ori: high-copy-number ColE1/pMB1/pBR322/pUC origin of replication
   7751..7843    +  CDS            lacI (fragment): lac repressor; lacI; The lac repressor binds to the lac operator to inhibit transcription in E. coli. This inhibition can be relieved by adding lactose or isopropyl-β-D-thiogalactopyranoside (IPTG).
   7856..7877    +  protein_bind   CAP binding site: CAP binding activates transcription in the presence of cAMP. E. coli catabolite activator protein
   7892..7922    +  promoter       lac promoter: promoter for the E. coli lac operon
   7930..7946    +  protein_bind   lac operator: The lac repressor binds to the lac operator to inhibit transcription in E. coli. This inhibition can be relieved by adding lactose or isopropyl-β-D-thiogalactopyranoside (IPTG). lac repressor encoded by lacI
   8027..8455    -  rep_origin     f1 ori (sequence partly withheld): f1 bacteriophage origin of replication; arrow indicates direction of (+) strand synthesis
>Addgene plasmid #118435 | pDRF1-GW sGFP2-T2A-mCherry | addgene full sequence | sequence record 236962 | Addgene NGS Result
CAAGCTTCCTGAAACGGAGAAACATAAACAGGCATTGCTGGGATCACCCATACATCACTCTGTTTTGCCT
GACCTTTTCCGGTAATTTGAAAACAAACCCGGTCTCGAAGCGGAGATCCGGCGATAATTACCGCAGAAAT
AAACCCATACACGAGACGTAGAACCAGCCGCACATGGCCGGAGAAACTCCTGCGAGAATTTCGTAAACTC
GCGCGCATTGCATCTGTATTTCCTAATGCGGCACTTCCAGGCCTCGATCGAGACCGTTTATCCATTGCTT
TTTTGTTGTCTTTTTCCCTCGTTCACAGAAAGTCTGAAGAAGCTATAGTAGAACTATGAGCTTTTTTTGT
TTCTGTTTTCCTTTTTTTTTTTTTTACCTCTGTGGAAATTGTTACTCTCACACTCTTTAGTTCGTTTGTT
TGTTTTGTTTATTCCAATTATGACCGGTGACGAAACGTGGTCGATGGTGGGTACCGCTTATGCTCCCCTC
CATTAGTTTCGATTATATAAAAAGGCCAAATATTGTATTATTTTCAAATGTCCTATCATTATCGTCTAAC
ATCTAATTTCTCTTAAATTTTTTCTCTTTCTTTCCTATAACACCAATAGTGAAAATCTTTTTTTCTTCTA
TATCTACAAAAACTTTTTTTTTCTATCAACCTCGTTGATAAATTTTTTCTTTAACAATCGTTAATAATTA
ATTAATTGGAAAATAACCATTTTTTCTCTCTTTTATACACACATTCAAAAGAAAGAAAAAAAATATACCC
CAGCCTCGACTAGTGAATTCGCGGCCATCACAAGTTTGTACAAAAAAGCAGGCTGCTAGCCACCATGGTG
AGCAAGGGCGAGGAGCTGTTCACCGGGGTGGTGCCCATCCTGGTCGAGCTGGACGGCGACGTAAACGGCC
ACAAGTTCAGCGTGTCCGGCGAGGGCGAGGGCGATGCCACCTACGGCAAGCTGACCCTGAAGTTCATCTG
CACCACCGGCAAGCTGCCCGTGCCCTGGCCCACCCTCGTGACCACCCTGACCTACGGCGTGCAGTGCTTC
GCCCGCTACCCCGACCACATGAAGCAGCACGACTTCTTCAAGTCCGCCATGCCCGAAGGCTACGTCCAGG
AGCGCACCATCTTCTTCAAGGACGACGGCAACTACAAGACCCGCGCCGAGGTGAAGTTCGAGGGCGACAC
CCTGGTGAACCGCATCGAGCTGAAGGGCATCGACTTCAAGGAGGACGGCAACATCCTGGGGCACAAGCTG
GAGTACAACTACAACAGCCACAACGTCTATATCACCGCCGACAAGCAGAAGAACGGCATCAAGGCCAACT
TCAAGATCCGCCACAACATCGAGGACGGCGGCGTGCAGCTCGCCGACCACTACCAGCAGAACACCCCCAT
CGGCGACGGCCCCGTGCTGCTGCCCGACAACCACTACCTGAGCACCCAGTCCAAGCTGAGCAAAGACCCC
AACGAGAAGCGCGATCACATGGTCCTGCTGGAGTTCGTGACCGCCGCCGGGATCACTCTCGGCATGGACG
AGCTGTACAAGTCCGGAGAGGGCAGAGGAAGTCTTCTAACATGCGGTGACGTGGAGGAGAATCCCGGCCC
TGGGGATCCACCGGTCGCCACCATGGTGAGCAAGGGCGAGGAGGATAACATGGCCATCATCAAGGAGTTC
ATGCGCTTCAAGGTGCACATGGAGGGCTCCGTGAACGGCCACGAGTTCGAGATCGAGGGCGAGGGCGAGG
GCCGCCCCTACGAGGGCACCCAGACCGCCAAGCTGAAGGTGACCAAGGGTGGCCCCCTGCCCTTCGCCTG
GGACATCCTGTCCCCTCAGTTCATGTACGGCTCCAAGGCCTACGTGAAGCACCCCGCCGACATCCCCGAC
TACTTGAAGCTGTCCTTCCCCGAGGGCTTCAAGTGGGAGCGCGTGATGAACTTCGAGGACGGCGGCGTGG
TGACCGTGACCCAGGACTCCTCCCTGCAGGACGGCGAGTTCATCTACAAGGTGAAGCTGCGCGGCACCAA
CTTCCCCTCCGACGGCCCCGTAATGCAGAAGAAGACCATGGGCTGGGAGGCCTCCTCCGAGCGGATGTAC
CCCGAGGACGGCGCCCTGAAGGGCGAGATCAAGCAGAGGCTGAAGCTGAAGGACGGCGGCCACTACGACG
CTGAGGTCAAGACCACCTACAAGGCCAAGAAGCCCGTGCAGCTGCCCGGCGCCTACAACGTCAACATCAA
GTTGGACATCACCTCCCACAACGAGGACTACACCATCGTGGAACAGTACGAACGCGCCGAGGGCCGCCAC
TCCACCGGCGGCATGGACGAGCTGTACAAGTAAAGCGGCCGCACCCAGCTTTCTTGTACAAAGTGGTGTA
GTTAATTCATGATGGCCGCTGCAGGTCGACCTCGAGGGGGGGCCCGGTACCCAATTCGCCCTATAGTGAG
TCGTATTACGCGCGGATCCAGCTTTGGACTTCTTCGCCAGAGGTTTGGTCAAGTCTCCAATCAAGGTTGT
CGGCTTGTCTACCTTGCCAGAAATTTACGAAAAGATGGAAAAGGGTCAAATCGTTGGTAGATACGTTGTT
GACACTTCTAAATAAGCGAATTTCTTATGATTTATGATTTTTATTATTAAATAAGTTATAAAAAAAATAA
GTGTATACAAATTTTAAAGTGACTCTTAGGTTTTAAAACGAAAATTCTTATTCTTGAGTAACTCTTTCCT
GTAGGTCAGGTTGCTTTCTCAGGTATAGCATGAGGTCGCTCTTATTGACCACACCTCTACCGGCATGCCA
ATTCACTGGCCGTCGTTTTACAACGTCGTGACTGGGAAAACCCTGGCGTTACCCAACTTAATCGCCTTGC
AGCACATCCCCCTTTCGCCAGCTGGCGTAATAGCGAAGAGGCCCGCACCGATCGCCCTTCCCAACAGTTG
CGCAGCCTGAATGGCGAATGGCGCCTGATGCGGTATTTTCTCCTTACGCATCTGTGCGGTATTTCACACC
GCATAATCGGATCGTACTTGTTACCCATCATTGAATTTTGAACATCCGAACCTGGGAGTTTTCCCTGAAA
CAGATAGTATATTTGAACCTGTATAATAATATATAGTCTAGCGCTTTACGGAAGACAATGTATGTATTTC
GGTTCCTGGAGAAACTATTGCATCTATTGCATAGGTAATCTTGCACGTCGCATCCCCGGTTCATTTTCTG
CGTTTCCATCTTGCACTTCAATAGCATATCTTTGTTAACGAAGCATCTGTGCTTCATTTTGTAGAACAAA
AATGCAACGCGAGAGCGCTAATTTTTCAAACAAAGAATCTGAGCTGCATTTTTACAGAACAGAAATGCAA
CGCGAAAGCGCTATTTTACCAACGAAGAATCTGTGCTTCATTTTTGTAAAACAAAAATGCAACGCGAGAG
CGCTAATTTTTCAAACAAAGAATCTGAGCTGCATTTTTACAGAACAGAAATGCAACGCGAGAGCGCTATT
TTACCAACAAAGAATCTATACTTCTTTTTTGTTCTACAAAAATGCATCCCGAGAGCGCTATTTTTCTAAC
AAAGCATCTTAGATTACTTTTTTTCTCCTTTGTGCGCTCTATAATGCAGTCTCTTGATAACTTTTTGCAC
TGTAGGTCCGTTAAGGTTAGAAGAAGGCTACTTTGGTGTCTATTTTCTCTTCCATAAAAAAAGCCTGACT
CCACTTCCCGCGTTTACTGATTACTAGCGAAGCTGCGGGTGCATTTTTTCAAGATAAAGGCATCCCCGAT
TATATTCTATACCGATGTGGATTGCGCATACTTTGTGAACAGAAAGTGATAGCGTTGATGATTCTTCATT
GGTCAGAAAATTATGAACGGTTTCTTCTATTTTGTCTCTATATACTACGTATAGGAAATGTTTACATTTT
CGTATTGTTTTCGATTCACTCTATGAATAGTTCTTACTACAATTTTTTTGTCTAAAGAGTAATACTAGAG
ATAAACATAAAAAATGTAGAGGTCGAGTTTAGATGCAAGTTCAAGGAGCGAAAGGTGGATGGGTAGGTTA
TATAGGGATATAGCACAGAGATATATAGCAAAGAGATACTTTTGAGCAATGTTTGTGGAAGCGGTATTCG
CAATATTTTAGTAGCTCGTTACAGTCCGGTGCGTTTTTGGTTTTTTGAAAGTGCGTCTTCAGAGCGCTTT
TGGTTTTCAAAAGCGCTCTGAAGTTCCTATACTTTCTAGCTAGAGAATAGGAACTTCGGAATAGGAACTT
CAAAGCGTTTCCGAAAACGAGCGCTTCCGAAAATGCAACGCGAGCTGCGCACATACAGCTCACTGTTCAC
GTCGCACCTATATCTGCGTGTTGCCTGTATATATATATACATGAGAAGAACGGCATAGTGCGTGTTTATG
CTTAAATGCGTACTTATATGCGTCTATTTATGTAGGATGAAAGGTAGTCTAGTACCTCCTGTGATATTAT
CCCATTCCATGCGGGGTATCGTATGCTTCCTTCAGCACTACCCTTTAGCTGTTCTATATGCTGCCACTCC
TCAATTGGATTAGTCTCATCCTTCAATGCTATCATTTCCTTTGATATTGGATCGATCCGATGATAAGCTG
TCAAACATGAGAATTGGGTAATAACTGATATAATTAAATTGAAGCTCTAATTTGTGAGTTTAGTATACAT
GCATTTACTTATAATACAGTTTTTTAGTTTTGCTGGCCGCATCTTCTCAAATATGCTTCCCAGCCTGCTT
TTCTGTAACGTTCACCCTCTACCTTAGCATCCCTTCCCTTTGCAAATAGTCCTCTTCCAACAATAATAAT
GTCAGATCCTGTAGAGACCACATCATCCACGGTTCTATACTGTTGACCCAATGCGTCTCCCTTGTCATCT
AAACCCACACCGGGTGTCATAATCAACCAATCGTAACCTTCATCTCTTCCACCCATGTCTCTTTGAGCAA
TAAAGCCGATAACAAAATCTTTGTCGCTCTTCGCAATGTCAACAGTACCCTTAGTATATTCTCCAGTAGA
TAGGGAGCCCTTGCATGACAATTCTGCTAACATCAAAAGGCCTCTAGGTTCCTTTGTTACTTCTTCTGCC
GCCTGCTTCAAACCGCTAACAATACCTGGGCCCACCACACCGTGTGCATTCGTAATGTCTGCCCATTCTG
CTATTCTGTATACACCCGCAGAGTACTGCAATTTGACTGTATTACCAATGTCAGCAAATTTTCTGTCTTC
GAAGAGTAAAAAATTGTACTTGGCGGATAATGCCTTTAGCGGCTTAACTGTGCCCTCCATGGAAAAATCA
GTCAAGATATCCACATGTGTTTTTAGTAAACAAATTTTGGGACCTAATGCTTCAACTAACTCCAGTAATT
CCTTGGTGGTACGAACATCCAATGAAGCACACAAGTTTGTTTGCTTTTCGTGCATGATATTAAATAGCTT
GGCAGCAACAGGACTAGGATGAGTAGCAGCACGTTCCTTATATGTAGCTTTCGACATGATTTATCTTCGT
TTCCTGCATGTTTTTGTTCTGTGCAGTTGGGTTAAGAATACTGGGCAATTTCATGTTTCTTCAACACTAC
ATATGCGTATATATACCAATCTAAGTCTGTGCTCCTTCCTTCGTTCTTCCTTCTGTTCGGAGATTACCGA
ATCAAAAAAATTTCAAGGAAACCGAAATCAAAAAAAAGAATAAAAAAAAAATGATGAATTGAAAAGCTAA
TTCTTGAAGACGAAAGGGCCTCGTGATACGCCTATTTTTATAGGTTAATGTCATGATAATAATGGTTTCT
TAGACGTCAGGTGGCACTTTTCGGGGAAATGTGCGCGGAACCCCTATTTGTTTATTTTTCTAAATACATT
CAAATATGTATCCGCTCATGAGACAATAACCCTGATAAATGCTTCAATAATATTGAAAAAGGAAGAGTAT
GAGTATTCAACATTTCCGTGTCGCCCTTATTCCCTTTTTTGCGGCATTTTGCCTTCCTGTTTTTGCTCAC
CCAGAAACGCTGGTGAAAGTAAAAGATGCTGAAGATCAGTTGGGTGCACGAGTGGGTTACATCGAACTGG
ATCTCAACAGCGGTAAGATCCTTGAGAGTTTTCGCCCCGAAGAACGTTTTCCAATGATGAGCACTTTTAA
AGTTCTGCTATGTGGCGCGGTATTATCCCGTATTGACGCCGGGCAAGAGCAACTCGGTCGCCGCATACAC
TATTCTCAGAATGACTTGGTTGAGTACTCACCAGTCACAGAAAAGCATCTTACGGATGGCATGACAGTAA
GAGAATTATGCAGTGCTGCCATAACCATGAGTGATAACACTGCGGCCAACTTACTTCTGACAACGATCGG
AGGACCGAAGGAGCTAACCGCTTTTTTGCACAACATGGGGGATCATGTAACTCGCCTTGATCGTTGGGAA
CCGGAGCTGAATGAAGCCATACCAAACGACGAGCGTGACACCACGATGCCTGTAGCAATGGCAACAACGT
TGCGCAAACTATTAACTGGCGAACTACTTACTCTAGCTTCCCGGCAACAATTAATAGACTGGATGGAGGC
GGATAAAGTTGCAGGACCACTTCTGCGCTCGGCCCTTCCGGCTGGCTGGTTTATTGCTGATAAATCTGGA
GCCGGTGAGCGTGGGTCTCGCGGTATCATTGCAGCACTGGGGCCAGATGGTAAGCCCTCCCGTATCGTAG
TTATCTACACGACGGGGAGTCAGGCAACTATGGATGAACGAAATAGACAGATCGCTGAGATAGGTGCCTC
ACTGATTAAGCATTGGTAACTGTCAGACCAAGTTTACTCATATATACTTTAGATTGATTTAAAACTTCAT
TTTTAATTTAAAAGGATCTAGGTGAAGATCCTTTTTGATAATCTCATGACCAAAATCCCTTAACGTGAGT
TTTCGTTCCACTGAGCGTCAGACCCCGTAGAAAAGATCAAAGGATCTTCTTGAGATCCTTTTTTTCTGCG
CGTAATCTGCTGCTTGCAAACAAAAAAACCACCGCTACCAGCGGTGGTTTGTTTGCCGGATCAAGAGCTA
CCAACTCTTTTTCCGAAGGTAACTGGCTTCAGCAGAGCGCAGATACCAAATACTGTTCTTCTAGTGTAGC
CGTAGTTAGGCCACCACTTCAAGAACTCTGTAGCACCGCCTACATACCTCGCTCTGCTAATCCTGTTACC
AGTGGCTGCTGCCAGTGGCGATAAGTCGTGTCTTACCGGGTTGGACTCAAGACGATAGTTACCGGATAAG
GCGCAGCGGTCGGGCTGAACGGGGGGTTCGTGCACACAGCCCAGCTTGGAGCGAACGACCTACACCGAAC
TGAGATACCTACAGCGTGAGCTATGAGAAAGCGCCACGCTTCCCGAAGGGAGAAAGGCGGACAGGTATCC
GGTAAGCGGCAGGGTCGGAACAGGAGAGCGCACGAGGGAGCTTCCAGGGGGAAACGCCTGGTATCTTTAT
AGTCCTGTCGGGTTTCGCCACCTCTGACTTGAGCGTCGATTTTTGTGATGCTCGTCAGGGGGGCGGAGCC
TATGGAAAAACGCCAGCAACGCGGCCTTTTTACGGTTCCTGGCCTTTTGCTGGCCTTTTGCTCACATGTT
CTTTCCTGCGTTATCCCCTGATTCTGTGGATAACCGTATTACCGCCTTTGAGTGAGCTGATACCGCTCGC
CGCAGCCGAACGACCGAGCGCAGCGAGTCAGTGAGCGAGGAAGCGGAAGAGCGCCCAATACGCAAACCGC
CTCTCCCCGCGCGTTGGCCGATTCATTAATGCAGCTGGCACGACAGGTTTCCCGACTGGAAAGCGGGCAG
TGAGCGCAACGCAATTAATGTGAGTTAGCTCACTCATTAGGCACCCCAGGCTTTACACTTTATGCTTCCG
GCTCGTATGTTGTGTGGAATTGTGAGCGGATAACAATTTCACACAGGAAACAGCTATGACCATGATTACG
CCAAGCTTACCGCATCAGGAAATTGTAAGCGTTAATATTTTGTTAAAATTCGCGTTAAATTTTTGTTAAA
TCAGCTCATTTTTTAACCAATAGGCCGAAATCGGCAAAATCCCTTATAAATCAAAAGAATAGACCGAGAT
AGGGT
[37 nt withheld, positions 8126-8162]
AAAGAACGTGGACTCCAACGTCAAAGG
[49 nt withheld, positions 8190-8238]
T
[91 nt withheld, positions 8240-8330]
G
[124 nt withheld, positions 8332-8455]
CCATTCGC
